>Addgene plasmid #136529 | pGEM_HcBOP1ainsitu | addgene full sequence | sequence record 271402 | Addgene NGS Result
TAATACGACTCACTATAGGGCGAATTGGGCCCGACGTCGCATGCTCCCGGCCGCCATGGCGGCCGCGGGA
ATTCGATTAACCAGTGACAATCTCTCAGTAGGCGCCATGAGAGGCCAACCCCTACTGCATCCATATCTCC
ACACTCCCAGCATCCTTGTTTACTTTCTTTTAATTCGATTTCACACTCTATAGCTAGAAGAGTTTAGAGG
AAGATCACAACCAGATCAGTTTGTCTTGAGTACTGTTACCATCATGAACCACCTGGAGGACTCGTTCAAG
TTACTCTCCTTGGACTACATCAACCTCCTGATGAATGGCCAGGCCTTCAGCGACGTGACCTTCAGTGTCG
AGGGCCGGCTGGTTCATGCCCACCGCTGCATCCTTGCCGCCCGCAGCGTCTTCTTCCGCAAGTCCTTCTG
CGCACCGGACCCGCCGGCCGGCTTGCTCTCCTCCCCATCCTCCAATTCCCATGTCATCCCAGTCAATTCA
GTGGGATATGACGTGTTCCTCCTCCTCCTCCAGTTCTTGTACGGCGGCCAGGTCTCAGTTCTGCCCCAGA
AGCTCGAGCCTCGCCCTGATTGTACCGAGAGAGGCTGCTGGCACACTCATTGTACCTCTGCCGTCAATCT
CGCCCTCAATACCCTAGCTGCAGCTCGATCCTTCGGCATTGAACAGCTTGCCTTGATAGCTCAGAAGCAG
TTGGCTAGCATGGTGGACAAGGCCTCCATCGACGGCGTTATGAAAGTGCTGCTCGCCCCCAGGAACCAAG
ACATGCACCAGCTTTGGACCACCTGCTCCCACCTCGTGGCCAAGTCGGGCCTCCCGCCGGAGGTCCTCGC
CAAGCACCTCCCCATCGACATTGTTGCGAAGATCGAGGAACTCCGCCTCAAGACCTCCCTCGCCTGCCGC
TCCCTCCTCCCTCACCACCATCCGGACCTTGCTTCCCCCGCCGACCTCGAGGACCAGAAGATCCGTCGCA
TGAGGCGGGCCCTCGATTCCTCCGACGTGGAGCTCGTCAAGCTCATGGTCATGGGCGAGGGGCTCAACCT
GGACGAGGCCCTCGCCCTCCACTATGCCGTCGAGAGCTGCAGCCGCGAGGTTGTCAAGGCTCTGCTTGAG
CTTGGCGCGGCCGACGTTAACTACCATGCCGGTCCTGCTGGGAGGACTCCTTTACACCTCGCGGCCGAGA
TGGTCTGCCCGGATATGGTAGCCGTCCTGCTCGACCACCATGCCGACCCCAACGTCCGGACAGCCGACGG
GGTGACCCCGCTCGACATCCTCCGCACCCTCACCTCCGACTTCCTCTTCAAAGGCGCCGTCCCGGGGTTG
GCCCGCATCGAGCCCAACAAGCTTCGTCTCTGCCTGGAGCTCGTCCAGTCCGCTGCACTCGTCATGTCCC
GGGAGGAAATCACTAGTGAATTCGCGGCCGCCTGCAGGTCGACCATATGGGAGAGCTCCCAACGCGTTGG
ATGCATAGCTTGAGTATTCTATAGTGTCACCTAAATAGCTTGGCGTAATCATGGTCATAGCTGTTTCCTG
TGTGAAATTGTTATCCGCTCACAATTCCACACAACATACGAGCCGGAAGCATAAAGTGTAAAGCCTGGGG
TGCCTAATGAGTGAGCTAACTCACATTAATTGCGTTGCGCTCACTGCCCGCTTTCCAGTCGGGAAACCTG
TCGTGCCAGCTGCATTAATGAATCGGCCAACGCGCGGGGAGAGGCGGTTTGCGTATTGGGCGCTCTTCCG
CTTCCTCGCTCACTGACTCGCTGCGCTCGGTCGTTCGGCTGCGGCGAGCGGTATCAGCTCACTCAAAGGC
GGTAATACGGTTATCCACAGAATCAGGGGATAACGCAGGAAAGAACATGTGAGCAAAAGGCCAGCAAAAG
GCCAGGAACCGTAAAAAGGCCGCGTTGCTGGCGTTTTTCCATAGGCTCCGCCCCCCTGACGAGCATCACA
AAAATCGACGCTCAAGTCAGAGGTGGCGAAACCCGACAGGACTATAAAGATACCAGGCGTTTCCCCCTGG
AAGCTCCCTCGTGCGCTCTCCTGTTCCGACCCTGCCGCTTACCGGATACCTGTCCGCCTTTCTCCCTTCG
GGAAGCGTGGCGCTTTCTCATAGCTCACGCTGTAGGTATCTCAGTTCGGTGTAGGTCGTTCGCTCCAAGC
TGGGCTGTGTGCACGAACCCCCCGTTCAGCCCGACCGCTGCGCCTTATCCGGTAACTATCGTCTTGAGTC
CAACCCGGTAAGACACGACTTATCGCCACTGGCAGCAGCCACTGGTAACAGGATTAGCAGAGCGAGGTAT
GTAGGCGGTGCTACAGAGTTCTTGAAGTGGTGGCCTAACTACGGCTACACTAGAAGAACAGTATTTGGTA
TCTGCGCTCTGCTGAAGCCAGTTACCTTCGGAAAAAGAGTTGGTAGCTCTTGATCCGGCAAACAAACCAC
CGCTGGTAGCGGTGGTTTTTTTGTTTGCAAGCAGCAGATTACGCGCAGAAAAAAAGGATCTCAAGAAGAT
CCTTTGATCTTTTCTACGGGGTCTGACGCTCAGTGGAACGAAAACTCACGTTAAGGGATTTTGGTCATGA
GATTATCAAAAAGGATCTTCACCTAGATCCTTTTAAATTAAAAATGAAGTTTTAAATCAATCTAAAGTAT
ATATGAGTAAACTTGGTCTGACAGTTACCAATGCTTAATCAGTGAGGCACCTATCTCAGCGATCTGTCTA
TTTCGTTCATCCATAGTTGCCTGACTCCCCGTCGTGTAGATAACTACGATACGGGAGGGCTTACCATCTG
GCCCCAGTGCTGCAATGATACCGCGAGACCCACGCTCACCGGCTCCAGATTTATCAGCAATAAACCAGCC
AGCCGGAAGGGCCGAGCGCAGAAGTGGTCCTGCAACTTTATCCGCCTCCATCCAGTCTATTAATTGTTGC
CGGGAAGCTAGAGTAAGTAGTTCGCCAGTTAATAGTTTGCGCAACGTTGTTGCCATTGCTACAGGCATCG
TGGTGTCACGCTCGTCGTTTGGTATGGCTTCATTCAGCTCCGGTTCCCAACGATCAAGGCGAGTTACATG
ATCCCCCATGTTGTGCAAAAAAGCGGTTAGCTCCTTCGGTCCTCCGATCGTTGTCAGAAGTAAGTTGGCC
GCAGTGTTATCACTCATGGTTATGGCAGCACTGCATAATTCTCTTACTGTCATGCCATCCGTAAGATGCT
TTTCTGTGACTGGTGAGTACTCAACCAAGTCATTCTGAGAATAGTGTATGCGGCGACCGAGTTGCTCTTG
CCCGGCGTCAATACGGGATAATACCGCGCCACATAGCAGAACTTTAAAAGTGCTCATCATTGGAAAACGT
TCTTCGGGGCGAAAACTCTCAAGGATCTTACCGCTGTTGAGATCCAGTTCGATGTAACCCACTCGTGCAC
CCAACTGATCTTCAGCATCTTTTACTTTCACCAGCGTTTCTGGGTGAGCAAAAACAGGAAGGCAAAATGC
CGCAAAAAAGGGAATAAGGGCGACACGGAAATGTTGAATACTCATACTCTTCCTTTTTCAATATTATTGA
AGCATTTATCAGGGTTATTGTCTCATGAGCGGATACATATTTGAATGTATTTAGAAAAATAAACAAATAG
GGGTTCCGCGCACATTTCCCCGAAAAGTGCCACCTGATGCGGTGTGAAATACCGCACAGATGCGTAAGGA
GAAAATACCGCATCAGGAAATTGTAAGCGTTAATATTTTGTTAAAATTCGCGTTAAATTTTTGTTAAATC
AGCTCATTTTTTAACCAATAGGCCGAAATCGGCAAAATCCCTTATAAATCAAAAGAATAGACCGAGATAG
GGT
[37 nt withheld, positions 3854-3890]
AAAGAACGTGGACTCCAACGTCAAAGG
[49 nt withheld, positions 3918-3966]
T
[91 nt withheld, positions 3968-4058]
G
[124 nt withheld, positions 4060-4183]
CCATTCGCCATTCAGGCTGCGCAACTGTTGGGAAGGGCGATCGGTGCGGGCCTCTTCGCTATTACGCCAG
CTGGCGAAAGGGGGATGTGCTGCAAGGCGATTAAGTTGGGTAACGCCAGGGTTTTCCCAGTCACGACGTT
GTAAAACGACGGCCAGTGAATTG
Features (pLannotate 1.2.2; 14 found; start..end, strand, type, name):
      1..19      +  promoter       T7 promoter: promoter for bacteriophage T7 RNA polymerase
    263..1408    +  CDS            NOOT1 (fragment): NOOT1_MEDTR - Also known as NOOT From Medicago truncatula (Barrel medic) (Medicago tribuloides).
   1414..1476    -  CDS            VESPI_VESMG (fragment): Experimental evidence at protein level: Swiss-Prot protein existence level 1. Shows contractile activity on isolated ileum smooth muscle. From Vespa magnifica (Hornet).
   1488..1506    -  promoter       SP6 promoter: promoter for bacteriophage SP6 RNA polymerase
   1548..1564    -  protein_bind   lac operator: The lac repressor binds to the lac operator to inhibit transcription in E. coli. This inhibition can be relieved by adding lactose or isopropyl-β-D-thiogalactopyranoside (IPTG). lac repressor encoded by lacI
   1572..1602    -  promoter       lac promoter: promoter for the E. coli lac operon
   1617..1638    -  protein_bind   CAP binding site: CAP binding activates transcription in the presence of cAMP. E. coli catabolite activator protein
   1651..1743    -  CDS            lacI (fragment): lac repressor; lacI; The lac repressor binds to the lac operator to inhibit transcription in E. coli. This inhibition can be relieved by adding lactose or isopropyl-β-D-thiogalactopyranoside (IPTG).
   1926..2514    -  rep_origin     ori: high-copy-number ColE1/pMB1/pBR322/pUC origin of replication
   2685..3545    -  CDS            AmpR: β-lactamase; bla; confers resistance to ampicillin, carbenicillin, and related antibiotics
   3546..3650    -  promoter       AmpR promoter: bla
   3677..3727    +  misc_feature   bom (fragment): basis of mobility region from pBR322
   3755..4183    -  rep_origin     f1 ori (sequence partly withheld): f1 bacteriophage origin of replication; arrow indicates direction of (+) strand synthesis
   4187..4344    -  CDS            lacZα (fragment): LacZα fragment of β-galactosidase; lacZ fragment
