[The description below was written by a language model from this plasmid's Addgene catalogue record and pLannotate feature annotations shown in this document.]
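Description:
pGEM_HcBOP1ainsitu is a small bacterial cloning plasmid of about 4.3 kb, built on the Promega pGEM-T Easy backbone and carrying an approximately 1.3 kb fragment of HcBOP1a, a BLADE-ON-PETIOLE homolog from the rhizomatous plant Houttuynia cordata. It is maintained in E. coli at high copy through a ColE1/pUC-type origin and selected with ampicillin via the β-lactamase gene and its own promoter. The backbone also retains an f1 phage origin, which allows single-stranded DNA production, as well as remnants of the lac promoter/operator and lacZα region that normally provide blue/white screening. The insert interrupts this region at the vector's cloning site, and the record notes that the flanking EcoRV sites were destroyed during cloning.

The insert sits between opposing bacteriophage T7 and SP6 promoters. The automated annotation identifies most of it as a fragment similar to NOOT1, the Medicago truncatula BOP-family protein, which fits its identity as a BOP ortholog. This match lies on the same strand as the T7 promoter, so T7 transcription should yield sense RNA and SP6 transcription the antisense strand. A short adjacent hit to a hornet peptide is most likely a spurious match to polylinker sequence.

No plant or other eukaryotic expression elements are present, so the plasmid is not meant for expressing the protein. Its stated purpose is to serve as an in vitro transcription template for labelled riboprobes that detect HcBOP1a mRNA by in situ hybridization, in work on how BOP genes suppress leaf blade development during underground rhizome growth.
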