Addgene plasmid #136529: pGEM_HcBOP1ainsitu
Purpose: Template for generating in situ hybridization probe
Depositing lab: Junko Kyozuka. Depositing organization: Tohoku University. Publication: Suppression of Leaf Blade Development by BLADE-ON-PETIOLE Orthologs Is a Common Strategy for Underground Rhizome Growth. Toriba T, Tokunaga H, Nagasawa K, Nie F, Yoshida A, Kyozuka J. Curr Biol. 2020 Feb 3;30(3):509-516.e3. doi: 10.1016/j.cub.2019.11.055. Epub 2020 Jan 16. PubMed 31956025.
Backbone
  Vector backbone: pGEM T-easy
  Backbone manufacturer: Promega
  Backbone size w/o insert (bp): 3000
  Total vector size (bp): 4300
  Vector type: Cloning vector
Growth in bacteria
  Bacterial resistance: Ampicillin, 100 μg/mL
  Growth temperature: 37°C
  Growth strain: DH5alpha
  Copy number: High Copy
Gene/Insert
  Gene/Insert name: Houttuynia cordata BLADE-ON-PETIOLE homolog1a (alt name: HcBOP1a)
  Species: Houttuynia cordata
  Insert size (bp): 1300
  Cloning method: Restriction Enzyme; 5′ cloning site EcoRV (destroyed during cloning); 3′ cloning site EcoRV (destroyed during cloning)
  Sequencing primers: 5′ M13 forward; 3′ M13 reverse
Terms and licenses: Academic/Nonprofit Terms; Industry Terms: Not Available to Industry
How to cite: pGEM_HcBOP1ainsitu was a gift from Junko Kyozuka (Addgene plasmid # 136529 ; http://n2t.net/addgene:136529 ; RRID:Addgene_136529)
